Addgene plasmid #148460: pAc5.1B-lambdaN-HA-DmNanos_AC
Purpose: Insect Expression of DmNanos
Depositing lab: Elisa Izaurralde. Depositing organization: Max Planck Institute for Developmental Biology. Publication: Distinct modes of recruitment of the CCR4-NOT complex by Drosophila and vertebrate Nanos. Raisch T, Bhandari D, Sabath K, Helms S, Valkov E, Weichenrieder O, Izaurralde E. EMBO J. 2016 May 2;35(9):974-90. doi: 10.15252/embj.201593634. Epub 2016 Mar 11. PubMed 26968986.
Backbone
  Vector backbone: Unknown
  Vector type: Insect Expression
Growth in bacteria
  Bacterial resistance: Ampicillin, 100 μg/mL
  Growth temperature: 37°C
  Growth strain: DH5alpha
  Copy number: Low Copy
Gene/Insert
  Gene/Insert name: DmNanos
  Species: D. melanogaster (fly)
  Mutation: sequence contains a deletion of N283 compared to the sequence given by NCBI: NM_001275794.1; isoform B Uniprot.: A0A0B4KGY5
  Entrez Gene: nos (a.k.a. Dmel_CG5637, CG5637, DRONANOS, Dmel\CG5637, Dronanos, NANOS, NOS, Nanos, Nos, l(3)07117, l(3)j3B6, l(3)j4B6, nNOS)
  Cloning method: Unknown
Terms and licenses: Academic/Nonprofit Terms; Industry Terms: Not Available to Industry
Depositor comments: Plasmids from this collection were made available to the research community and donated after the lab closed. Please note that the sequence provided by the depositing laboratory may be theoretical/predicted or based on Sanger sequencing results. There may be discrepancies between sequencing results obtained by Addgene and the depositor sequence. If an Addgene verified sequence is not available, please contact before placing your order to request that our lab fully sequence the plasmid.
How to cite: pAc5.1B-lambdaN-HA-DmNanos_AC was a gift from Elisa Izaurralde (Addgene plasmid # 148460 ; http://n2t.net/addgene:148460 ; RRID:Addgene_148460)
