[The description below was written by a language model from this plasmid's Addgene catalogue record and pLannotate feature annotations shown in this document.]
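Description:
pAc5.1B-lambdaN-HA-DmNanos_AC is an insect-cell expression plasmid of about 6.6 kb that produces Drosophila melanogaster Nanos as an N-terminally tagged fusion. The catalogue lists the backbone as unknown, although the name and the annotated parts point to a pAc5.1-type vector. The Drosophila actin 5C (Ac5) promoter provides strong constitutive transcription in fly cell lines, and an SV40 polyadenylation signal lies downstream of the cassette. In bacteria the plasmid replicates from a ColE1/pUC-type origin and is selected with ampicillin through the bla gene and its own promoter. The record calls it low copy, even though the origin is annotated as a high-copy type. Short fragments of a tetracycline resistance gene and SV40 large T antigen are also detected. These are likely non-functional backbone remnants, and no marker for selection in insect cells is annotated.

The open reading frame begins with a short fragment of bacteriophage lambda N protein, the peptide that binds boxB RNA hairpins. An HA epitope follows (annotated as a partial match to a 3xHA tag), and then the nos coding sequence. The depositor notes that the insert corresponds to isoform B and lacks residue N283 relative to the reference sequence. A vector-derived V5 tag is annotated downstream of the insert, but the record does not show whether it is translated in frame. The lambdaN tag allows Nanos to be artificially tethered to a reporter mRNA carrying boxB sites, so that its effect on translation or mRNA stability can be measured independently of its natural RNA targets, while the HA tag allows detection or immunoprecipitation. This fits the associated study of how Nanos recruits the CCR4-NOT deadenylase complex. The meaning of the "_AC" suffix is not explained in the record.
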