Features (pLannotate 1.2.2; 11 found; start..end, strand, type, name):
     56..2568    +  promoter       Ac5 promoter: Drosophila melanogaster actin 5C promoter
   2588..2653    +  CDS            N (fragment): REGN_LAMBD - Experimental evidence at protein level: Swiss-Prot protein existence level 1. Plays a role as a transcriptional antitermination factor that allows the virus to initiate its lytic phase. Activates expression of the delayed viral early genes by modifying host RNA polymerase (RNAP) into a form that is resistant to termination signals. This antitermination function requires the host NusA protein which serves to stabilize the interaction between antitermination protein N and host RNA polymerase. From Escherichia phage lambda (Bacteriophage lambda).
   2678..2704    +  CDS            3xHA (fragment): three tandem HA epitope tags
   2723..3865    +  CDS            nos: NANOS_DROME - Experimental evidence at protein level: Swiss-Prot protein existence level 1. Maternal RNA-binding protein that is required for germ cells proliferation and self-renewal. Acts by forming a complex with pum and brat that regulates translation and mRNA stability. The complex binds to the Nanos Response Element (NRE), a 16 bp sequence in the hb mRNA 3'-UTR and prevents its translation. Controls posterior development. Rescuing factor for the abdominal defect of posterior group mutants. The other posterior group genes are not required for nanos function but rather play a role in local
   3900..3941    +  CDS            V5 tag: epitope tag from simian virus 5
   4041..4175    -  polyA_signal   SV40 poly(A) signal: SV40 polyadenylation signal
   4198..4282    -  CDS            large T antigen (fragment): large T antigen from SV40 (simian virus 40)
   4283..4753    +  CDS            TcR (fragment): tetracycline efflux protein; tet; confers resistance to tetracycline
   4797..5385    -  rep_origin     ori: high-copy-number ColE1/pMB1/pBR322/pUC origin of replication
   5556..6416    -  CDS            AmpR: β-lactamase; bla; confers resistance to ampicillin, carbenicillin, and related antibiotics
   6417..6521    -  promoter       AmpR promoter: bla
>Addgene plasmid #148460 | pAc5.1B-lambdaN-HA-DmNanos_AC | depositor full sequence | sequence record 290908 | Full Sequence
CTTCAAGGAATTAATTCTATATTCTAAAAACACAAATGATACTTCTAAAAAAAATCATGAATGGCATCAA
CTCTGAATCAAATCTTTGCAGATGCACCTACTTCTCATTTCCACTGTCACATCATTTTTCCAGATCTCGC
TGCCTGTTATGTGGCCCACAAACCAAGACACGTTTTATGGCCATTAAAGCTGGCTGATCGTCGCCAAACA
CCAAATACATATCAATATGTACATTCGAGAAAGAAGCGATCAAAGAAGCGTCTTCGGGCGAGTAGGAGAA
TGCGGAGGAGAAGGAGAACGAGCTGATCTAGTATCTCTCCACAATCCAATGCCAACTGACCAACTGGCCA
TATTCGGAGCAATTTGAAGCCAATTTCCATCGCCTGGCGATCGCTCCATTCTTGGCTATATGTTTTTCAC
CGTTCCCGGGGCCATTTTCAAAGACTCGTCGGTAAGATAAGATTGTGTCACTCGCTGTCTCTCTTCATTT
GTCGAAGAATGCTGAGGAATTTCGCGATGACGTCGGCGAGTATTTTGAAGAATGAGAATAATTTGTATTT
ATACGAAAATCAGTTAGTGGAATTTTCTACAAAAACATGTTATCTATAGATAATTTTGTTGCAAAATATG
TTGACTATGACAAAGATTGTATGTATATACCTTTAATGTATTCTCATTTTCTTATGTATTTATAATGGCA
ATGATGATACTGATGATATTTTAAGATGATGCCAGACCACAGGCTGATTTCTGCGTCTTTTGCCGAACGC
AGTGCATGTGCGGTTGTTGTTTTTTGGAATAGTTTCAATTTTCGGACTGTCCGCTTTGATTTCAGTTTCT
TGGCTTATTCAAAAAGCAAAGTAAAGCCAAAAAAGCGAGATGGCAATACCAAATGCGGCAAAACGGTAGT
GGAAGGAAAGGGGTGCGGGGCAGCGGAAGGAAGGGTGGGGCGGGGCGTGGCGGGGTCTGTGGCTGGGCGC
GACGTCACCGACGTTGGAGCCACTCCTTTGACCATGTGTGCGTGTGTGTATTATTCGTGTCTCGCCACTC
GCCGGTTGTTTTTTTCTTTTTATCTCGCTCTCTCTAGCGCCATCTCGTACGCATGCTCAACGCACCGCAT
GTTGCCGTGTCCTTTATGCGTCATTTTGGCTCGAAATAGGCAATTATTTAAACAAAGATTAGTCAACGAA
AACGCTAAAATAAATAAGTCTACAATATGGTTACTTATTGCCATGTGTGTGCAGCCAACGATAGCAACAA
AAGCAACAACACAGTGGCTTTCCCTCTTTCACTTTTTGTTTGCAAGCGCGTGCGAGCAAGACGGCACGAC
CGGCAAACGCAATTACGCTGACAAAGAGCAGACGAAGTTTTGGCCGAAAAACATCAAGGCGCCTGATACG
AATGCATTTGCAATAACAATTGCGATATTTAATATTGTTTATGAAGCTGTTTGACTTCAAAACACACAAA
AAAAAAAATAAAACAAATTATTTGAAAGAGAATTAGGAATCGGACAGCTTATCGTTACGGGCTAACAGCA
CACCGAGACGAAATAGCTTACCTGACGTCACAGCCTCTGGAAGAACTGCCGCCAAGCAGAGAGAGAGAGA
AAAAGAGGGAGAGCAGCTTAGACCGCATGTGCTTGTGTGTGAGGCGTCTCTCTCTTCGTCTCCTGTTTGC
GCAAACGCATAGACTGCACTGAGAAAATCGATTACCTATTTTTTATGAATGAATATTTGCACTATTACTA
TTCAAAACTATTAAGATAGCAATCACATTCAATAGCCAAATACTATACCACCTGAGCGATGCAACGAAAT
GATCAATTTGAGCAAAAATGCTGCATATTTAGGACGGCATCATTATAGAAATGCTTCTTGCTGTGTACTT
TTCTCTCGTCTGGCAGCTGTTTCGCCGTTATTGTTAAAACCGGCTTAAGTTAGGTGTGTTTTCTACGACT
AGTGATGCCCCTACTAGAAGATGTGTGTTGCACAAATGTCCCTGAATAACCAATTTGAAGTGCAGATAGC
AGTAAACGTAAGCTAATATGAATATTATTTAACTGTAATGTTTTAATATCGCTGGACATTACTAATAAAC
CCACTATAAACACATGTACATATGTATGTTTTGGCATACAATGAGTAGTTGGGGAAAAAATGTGTAAAAG
CACCGTGACCATCACAGCATAAAGATAACCAGCTGAAGTATCGAATATGAGTAACCCCCAAATTGAATCA
CATGCCGCAACTGATAGGACCCATGGAAGTACACTCTTCATGGCGATATACAAGACACACACAAGCACGA
ACACCCAGTTGCGGAGGAAATTCTCCGTAAATGAAAACCCAATCGGCGAACAATTCATACCCATATATGG
TAAAAGTTTTGAACGCGACTTGAGAGCGGAGAGCATTGCGGCTGATAAGGTTTTAGCGCTAAGCGGGCTT
TATAAAACGGGCTGCGGGACCAGTTTTCATATCACTACCGTTTGAGTTCTTGTGCTGTGTGGATACTCCT
CCCGACACAAAGCCGCTCCATCAGCCAGCAGTCGTCTAATCCAGAGACCCCGGATCGGGGTACCAACATG
GACGCACAAACACGACGACGTGAGCGTCGCGCTGAGAAACAAGCTCAATGGAAAGCTGCAAACGGTGGAT
CTCCTCCACATATGGCTTACCCATACGATGTTCCAGATTACGCTCCTCCAAGCTTGAATTCTATGTTCCG
CAGCAACTTGGAGGGCAGTGGCGCAGCAGCAGATAACTTTTCTGCTTTTCACGCCAGAGGAGGGCTCAAC
ATTCTGGGCCTGCAGGACATGTATTTGGATACCAGTGGGGCCAACTCGTCGGCCACTTTGAGTCCGCCCA
TTACGCCGGTGACCCCTGACCCGTCGACGTCTGCGCAGTCGACGCACTTCCCTTTTCTGGCCGACAGCGC
AGCCACCGCCAATTCGCTCCTTATGCAGCGACAGTACCACTACCACTTGCTGCTCCAGCAGCAGCAGCAA
CTGGCCATGGCGCAGCACCAATTGGCGCTGGCTGCATCAGCGGCAGCGGCTAGTGCGAGTCACCAGCAAA
CGGACGAGATTGCGCGATCCTTGAAAATCTTTGCGCAGGTGACGACGGGCGCAGCAGAAAATGCGGCTGG
CTCGATGCAGGATGTGATGCAGGAGTTCGCGACCAATGGCTATGCCAGCGATGATCTCGGTCGCATGTCC
TACGGGAGTGCTCCGCCACAGGTGCAAATGCCACCGCAGCAGCAGCATCAGCAACAGCAGGGGCTGCACC
TGCCACTGGGCCGCAATCCTGCCCAGCTGCAGACCAATGGCGGCAACTTAATGCCCATTCCACTCGCCAC
CCACTGGCTGAACAACTACCGGGAGCATCTGAACAACGTGTGGCGAAACATGTCGTATATACCAGCCGCT
CCCAATACAATGGGTTTGCAGGCCCAAACAGCGGCCACTGTGTCCACCAATCTCGGCGTGGGAATGGGTC
TGGGATTGCCCGTGCAGGGCGAACAGCTGCGCGGAGCTTCCAATTCCAGTAACAATAATAACAACAACAA
GGTGTACAAGCGTTACAACAGCAAGGCCAAAGAGATCAGCCGCCACTGCGTCTTTTGTGAGAATAACAAC
GAACCAGAGGCGGTTATCAATAGCCACTCAGTGCGAGATAACTTTAACCGAGTGCTGTGCCCCAAACTAC
GCACCTACGTGTGCCCCATCTGCGGGGCATCTGGGGACTCGGCGCACACGATTAAGTACTGCCCCAAGAA
GCCGATCATCACCATGGAGGATGCGATCAAGGCGGAATCGTTCCGCCTAGCCAAGAGCAGTTACTACAAG
CAACAGATGAAGGTTTAGTAACTCGAGTCTAGAGGGCCCGCGGTTCGAAGGTAAGCCTATCCCTAACCCT
CTCCTCGGTCTCGATTCTACGCGTACCGGTCATCATCACCATCACCATTGAGTTTAAACCCGCTGATCAG
CCTCGACTGTGCCTTCTAAGGCCTGAGCTCGCTGATCAGCCTCGATCGAGGATCCAGACATGATAAGATA
CATTGATGAGTTTGGACAAACCACAACTAGAATGCAGTGAAAAAAATGCTTTATTTGTGAAATTTGTGAT
GCTATTGCTTTATTTGTAACCATTATAAGCTGCAATAAACAAGTTAACAACAACAATTGCATTCATTTTA
TGTTTCAGGTTCAGGGGGAGGTGTGGGAGGTTTTTTAAAGCAAGTAAAACCTCTACAAATGTGGTATGGC
TGATTATGATCAGTCGACCGATGCCCTTGAGAGCCTTCAACCCAGTCAGCTCCTTCCGGTGGGCGCGGGG
CATGACTATCGTCGCCGCACTTATGACTGTCTTCTTTATCATGCAACTCGTAGGACAGGTGCCGGCAGCG
CTCTGGGTCATTTTCGGCGAGGACCGCTTTCGCTGGAGCGCGACGATGATCGGCCTGTCGCTTGCGGTAT
TCGGAATCTTGCACGCCCTCGCTCAAGCCTTCGTCACTGGTCCCGCCACCAAACGTTTCGGCGAGAAGCA
GGCCATTATCGCCGGCATGGCGGCCGACGCGCTGGGCTACGTCTTGCTGGCGTTCGCGACGCGAGGCTGG
ATGGCCTTCCCCATTATGATTCTTCTCGCTTCCGGCGGCATCGGGATGCCCGCGTTGCAGGCCATGCTGT
CCAGGCAGGTAGATGACGACCATCAGGGACAGCTTCAAGGATCGCTCGCGGCTCTTACCAGCCAGCAAAA
GGCCAGGAACCGTAAAAAGGCCGCGTTGCTGGCGTTTTTCCATAGGCTCCGCCCCCCTGACGAGCATCAC
AAAAATCGACGCTCAAGTCAGAGGTGGCGAAACCCGACAGGACTATAAAGATACCAGGCGTTTCCCCCTG
GAAGCTCCCTCGTGCGCTCTCCTGTTCCGACCCTGCCGCTTACCGGATACCTGTCCGCCTTTCTCCCTTC
GGGAAGCGTGGCGCTTTCTCAATGCTCACGCTGTAGGTATCTCAGTTCGGTGTAGGTCGTTCGCTCCAAG
CTGGGCTGTGTGCACGAACCCCCCGTTCAGCCCGACCGCTGCGCCTTATCCGGTAACTATCGTCTTGAGT
CCAACCCGGTAAGACACGACTTATCGCCACTGGCAGCAGCCACTGGTAACAGGATTAGCAGAGCGAGGTA
TGTAGGCGGTGCTACAGAGTTCTTGAAGTGGTGGCCTAACTACGGCTACACTAGAAGGACAGTATTTGGT
ATCTGCGCTCTGCTGAAGCCAGTTACCTTCGGAAAAAGAGTTGGTAGCTCTTGATCCGGCAAACAAACCA
CCGCTGGTAGCGGTGGTTTTTTTGTTTGCAAGCAGCAGATTACGCGCAGAAAAAAAGGATCTCAAGAAGA
TCCTTTGATCTTTTCTACGGGGTCTGACGCTCAGTGGAACGAAAACTCACGTTAAGGGATTTTGGTCATG
AGATTATCAAAAAGGATCTTCACCTAGATCCTTTTAAATTAAAAATGAAGTTTTAAATCAATCTAAAGTA
TATATGAGTAAACTTGGTCTGACAGTTACCAATGCTTAATCAGTGAGGCACCTATCTCAGCGATCTGTCT
ATTTCGTTCATCCATAGTTGCCTGACTCCCCGTCGTGTAGATAACTACGATACGGGAGGGCTTACCATCT
GGCCCCAGTGCTGCAATGATACCGCGAGACCCACGCTCACCGGCTCCAGATTTATCAGCAATAAACCAGC
CAGCCGGAAGGGCCGAGCGCAGAAGTGGTCCTGCAACTTTATCCGCCTCCATCCAGTCTATTAATTGTTG
CCGGGAAGCTAGAGTAAGTAGTTCGCCAGTTAATAGTTTGCGCAACGTTGTTGCCATTGCTGCAGGCATC
GTGGTGTCACGCTCGTCGTTTGGTATGGCTTCATTCAGCTCCGGTTCCCAACGATCAAGGCGAGTTACAT
GATCCCCCATGTTGTGCAAAAAAGCGGTTAGCTCCTTCGGTCCTCCGATCGTTGTCAGAAGTAAGTTGGC
CGCAGTGTTATCACTCATGGTTATGGCAGCACTGCATAATTCTCTTACTGTCATGCCATCCGTAAGATGC
TTTTCTGTGACTGGTGAGTACTCAACCAAGTCATTCTGAGAATAGTGTATGCGGCGACCGAGTTGCTCTT
GCCCGGCGTCAACACGGGATAATACCGCGCCACATAGCAGAACTTTAAAAGTGCTCATCATTGGAAAACG
TTCTTCGGGGCGAAAACTCTCAAGGATCTTACCGCTGTTGAGATCCAGTTCGATGTAACCCACTCGTGCA
CCCAACTGATCTTCAGCATCTTTTACTTTCACCAGCGTTTCTGGGTGAGCAAAAACAGGAAGGCAAAATG
CCGCAAAAAAGGGAATAAGGGCGACACGGAAATGTTGAATACTCATACTCTTCCTTTTTCAATATTATTG
AAGCATTTATCAGGGTTATTGTCTCATGAGCGGATACATATTTGAATGTATTTAGAAAAATAAACAAATA
GGGGTTCCGCGCACATTTCCCCGAAAAGTGCCACCTGACGTCTAAGAAACCATTATTATCATGACATTAA
CCTATAAAAATAGGCGTATCACGAGGCCCTTTCGT
